Addgene plasmid #190475: pAAV-hsyn-GRAB_HA1mut
Purpose: Express the histamine-insensitive control sensor GRAB_HA1mut in neurons
Depositing lab: Yulong Li. Depositing organization: Peking University. Publication: Genetically encoded sensors for measuring histamine release both in vitro and in vivo. Dong H, Li M, Yan Y, Qian T, Lin Y, Ma X, Vischer HF, Liu C, Li G, Wang H, Leurs R, Li Y. Neuron. 2023 Mar 7:S0896-6273(23)00128-9. doi: 10.1016/j.neuron.2023.02.024. PubMed 36924772.
Backbone
  Vector backbone: pAAV
  Backbone manufacturer: Addgene
  Backbone size w/o insert (bp): 4495
  Vector type: AAV
Growth in bacteria
  Bacterial resistance: Ampicillin, 100 μg/mL
  Growth temperature: 37°C
  Growth strain: NEB Stable
  Copy number: High Copy
Gene/Insert
  Gene/Insert name: Histamine-insensitive sensor GRAB_HA1mut (control sensor)
  Species: H. sapiens (human)
  Insert size (bp): 2259
  Promoter: hSyn
  Cloning method: Gibson Cloning
  Sequencing primers: 5′ Unknown
Terms and licenses: Academic/Nonprofit Terms; Industry Terms: Not Available to Industry
Depositor comments: Please visit https://doi.org/10.1101/2022.08.19.504485 for bioRxiv preprint.
How to cite: pAAV-hsyn-GRAB_HA1mut was a gift from Yulong Li (Addgene plasmid # 190475 ; http://n2t.net/addgene:190475 ; RRID:Addgene_190475)
