[The description below was written by a language model from this plasmid's Addgene catalogue record and pLannotate feature annotations shown in this document.]
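Description:
pAAV-hsyn-GRAB_HA1mut is an adeno-associated virus transfer plasmid built on a pAAV backbone for neuronal expression of GRAB_HA1mut, a histamine-insensitive version of the GRAB histamine sensor that serves as a negative control. It is propagated in bacteria as a high-copy plasmid through a ColE1/pUC-type origin and selected with ampicillin via the β-lactamase gene and its promoter. An f1 phage origin is also present. The recombination-deficient growth strain listed in the record is typical for plasmids carrying repeat-rich ITRs.

The expression cassette lies between AAV2 inverted terminal repeats, the only cis elements needed for replication and packaging of the genome into AAV particles. The right ITR is annotated in full. The left one appears only as two short fragments, which may reflect the difficulty of sequencing or annotating these hairpin-forming repeats. Within the ITRs, the human synapsin I promoter restricts expression to neurons. It drives an open reading frame that begins with a mouse Igκ leader peptide, which directs the protein into the secretory pathway for membrane targeting. The sensor insert is listed as human-derived. The annotation recognises only an internal EGFP-type green fluorescent protein segment, with unannotated coding sequence on both sides. This fits the general GRAB design, in which a circularly permuted fluorescent protein is inserted into a G protein-coupled receptor scaffold, although the table does not annotate the receptor portion or identify the inactivating mutation. A WPRE downstream enhances transcript stability and expression, and the human growth hormone polyadenylation signal terminates the message.

The construct is used to make AAV for neuronal delivery, giving a non-responsive control alongside functional histamine sensors in imaging experiments in vitro or in vivo.
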