Features (pLannotate 1.2.2; 17 found; start..end, strand, type, name):
     12..39      +  repeat_region  AAV2 ITR (fragment): inverted terminal repeat of adeno-associated virus serotype 2 inverted
     68..95      +  repeat_region  AAV2 ITR (fragment): inverted terminal repeat of adeno-associated virus serotype 2 inverted
    145..567     +  promoter       hSyn promoter (fragment): human synapsin I promoter; confers neuron-specific expression (Kügler et al., 2003)
    587..649     +  sig_peptide    Igκ leader: leader sequence from mouse immunoglobulin κ light chain
    651..668     +  protein_bind   attB1 (fragment): mutant version of attB; core recombination site for the Gateway® BP reaction BP Clonase™
   1361..2083    +  CDS            cEGFP: cEGFP is a basic (constitutively fluorescent) green fluorescent protein published in 2008, derived from Aequorea victoria.
   2381..2405    +  misc_feature   MCS (fragment): pBluescript multiple cloning site
   2405..2993    +  misc_feature   WPRE: woodchuck hepatitis virus posttranscriptional regulatory element
   3025..3501    +  polyA_signal   hGH poly(A) signal: human growth hormone polyadenylation signal
   3541..3681    +  repeat_region  AAV2 ITR: inverted terminal repeat of adeno-associated virus serotype 2 inverted
   3686..3737    -  misc_feature   bom (fragment): basis of mobility region from pBR322
   3756..4211    +  rep_origin     f1 ori (sequence partly withheld): f1 bacteriophage origin of replication; arrow indicates direction of (+) strand synthesis
   4212..4261    -  misc_feature   bom (fragment): basis of mobility region from pBR322
   4363..4398    -  CDS            rop (fragment): Rop protein, which maintains plasmids at low copy number; rop
   4493..4597    +  promoter       AmpR promoter: bla
   4598..5458    +  CDS            AmpR: β-lactamase; bla; confers resistance to ampicillin, carbenicillin, and related antibiotics
   5629..6217    +  rep_origin     ori: high-copy-number ColE1/pMB1/pBR322/pUC origin of replication
>Addgene plasmid #190475 | pAAV-hsyn-GRAB_HA1mut | addgene full sequence | sequence record 379317 | Addgene NGS Result
CCTGCAGGCAGCTGCGCGCTCGCTCGCTCACTGAGGCCGCCCGGGCGTCGGGCGACCTTTGGTCGCCCGG
CCTCAGTGAGCGAGCGAGCGCGCAGAGAGGGAGTGGCCAACTCCATCACTAGGGGTTCCTGCGGCCGCAC
GCGTATGAGGCGGGGTGGGGGTGCCTACCTGACGACCGACCCCGACCCACTGGACAAGCACCCAACCCCC
ATTCCCCAAATTGCGCATCCCCTATCAGAGAGGGGGAGGGGAAACAGGATGCGGCGAGGCGCGTGCGCAC
TGCCAGCTTCAGCACCGCGGACAGTGCCTTCGCCCCCGCCTGGCGGCGCGCGCCACCGCCGCCTCAGCAC
TGAAGGCGCGCTGACGTCACTCGCCGGTCCCCCGCAAACTCCCCTTCCCGGCCACCTTGGTCGCGTCCGC
GCCGCCGCCGGCCCAGCCGGACCGCACCACGCGAGGCGCGAGATAGGGGGGCACGGGCGCGACCATCTGC
GCTGCGGCGCCGGCGACTCAGCGCTGCCTCAGTCTGCGGTGGGCAGCGGAGGAGTCGTGTCGTGCCTGAG
AGCGCAGTCGAGAAACCGGTGCCACCATGGAGACAGACACACTCCTGCTATGGGTACTGCTGCTCTGGGT
TCCAGGTTCCACTGGTGACACAAGTTTGTACAAAAAAGTTGGCACCCCAGATACTAATAGCACAATCAAT
TTATCACTAAGCACTCGTGTTACTTTAGCATTTTTTATGTCCTTAGTAGCTTTTGCTATAATGCTAGGAA
ATGCTTTGGTCATTTTAGCTTTTGTGGTGGACAAAAACCTTAGACATCGAAGTAGTTATTTTTTTCTTAA
CTTGGCCATCTCTGACTTCTTTGTGGGTGTGATCTCCATTCCTTTGTACATCCCTCACACGCTGTTCGAA
TGGGATTTTGGAAAGGAAATCTGTGTATTTTGGCTCACTACTGACTATCTGTTATGTACAGCATCTGTAT
ATAACATTGTCCTCATCAGCTATGATCGATACCTGTCAGTCTCAAATGCTGTGTCTTATAGAACTCAACA
TACTGGGGTCTTGAAGATTGTTACTCTGATGGTGGCCGTTTGGGTGCTGGCCTTCTTAGTGAATGGGCCA
ATGATTCTAGTTTCAGAGTCTTGGAAGGATGAAGGTAGTGAATGTGAACCTGGATTTTTTTCGGAATGGT
ACATCCTTGCCATCACATCATTCTTGGCCTTCGTGATCCCAGTCATCTTAGTCGCTTATTTCAACATGAA
TATTTATTGGAGCCTGTGGAAGCGTGATCATCTCAGTAGGTGCCTGCCAGCACCGGCCGGGCCGCGCGAC
ACCGACGCGCTGGACCTGGAGGAGGGAGGAAACGTCTATATCAAGGCCGACAAGCAGAAGAACGGCATCA
AGGCGAACTTCGTGATCCGCCACAACATCGAGGACGGCGGCGTGCAGCTCGCCTACCACTACCAGCAGAA
CACCCCCATCGGCGACGGCCCCGTGCTGCTGCCCGACAACCACTACCTGAGCGTGCAGTCCAAACTTTCG
AAAGACCCCAACGAGAAGCGCGATCACATGGTCCTGCTGGAGTTCGTGACCGCCGCCGGGATCACTCTCG
GCATGGACGAGCTGTACAAGGGCGGTACCGGAGGGAGCATGGTGAGAAAGGGCGAGGAGCTGTTCACCGG
GGTGGTGCCCATCCTGGTCGAGCTGGACGGCGACGTAAACGGCCACAAGTTCAGCGTGTCCGGCGAGGGT
GAGGGCGATGCCACCGAGGGCAAGCTGACCCTGAAGTTCATCTGCACCACCGGCAAGCTGCCCGTGCCCT
GGCCCACCCTCGTGACCACCCTGACCTACGGCGTGCAGTGCTTCAGCCGCTACCCCGACCACATGAAGCA
GCACGACTTCTTCAAGTCCGCCATGCCCGAAGGCTACATCCAGGAGCGCACCATCTTCTTCAAGGACGAC
GGCAACTACAAGACCCGCGCCGAGGTGAAGTTCGAGGGCGACACCCTGGTGAACCGCATCGAGCTGAAGG
GCATCGACTTCAAGGAGGACGGCAACATCCTGGGGCACAAGCTGGAGTACAACACCGGAGCAGCAGCACG
CTGGCGCGCGGCGAAGTCACTGGCCATTCTCTTAGGGGTTTTTGCTGTTTGCTGGGCTCCATATTCTCTG
TTCACAATTGTCCTTTCATTTTATTCCTCAGCAACAGGTCCTAAATCAGTTTGGTATAGAATTGCATTTT
GGCTTCAGTGGTTCAATTCCTTTGTCAATCCTCTTTTGTATCCATTGTGTCACAAGCGCTTTCAAAAGGC
TTTCTTGAAAATATTTTGTATAAAAAAGCAACCTCTACCATCACAACACAGTCGGTCAGTATCTTCTTAA
GAATTCGATATCAAGCTTATCGATAATCAACCTCTGGATTACAAAATTTGTGAAAGATTGACTGGTATTC
TTAACTATGTTGCTCCTTTTACGCTATGTGGATACGCTGCTTTAATGCCTTTGTATCATGCTATTGCTTC
CCGTATGGCTTTCATTTTCTCCTCCTTGTATAAATCCTGGTTGCTGTCTCTTTATGAGGAGTTGTGGCCC
GTTGTCAGGCAACGTGGCGTGGTGTGCACTGTGTTTGCTGACGCAACCCCCACTGGTTGGGGCATTGCCA
CCACCTGTCAGCTCCTTTCCGGGACTTTCGCTTTCCCCCTCCCTATTGCCACGGCGGAACTCATCGCCGC
CTGCCTTGCCCGCTGCTGGACAGGGGCTCGGCTGTTGGGCACTGACAATTCCGTGGTGTTGTCGGGGAAA
TCATCGTCCTTTCCTTGGCTGCTCGCCTATGTTGCCACCTGGATTCTGCGCGGGACGTCCTTCTGCTACG
TCCCTTCGGCCCTCAATCCAGCGGACCTTCCTTCCCGCGGCCTGCTGCCGGCTCTGCGGCCTCTTCCGCG
TCTTCGCCTTCGCCCTCAGACGAGTCGGATCTCCCTTTGGGCCGCCTCCCCGCATCGATACCGAGCGCTG
CTCGAGAGATCTACGGGTGGCATCCCTGTGACCCCTCCCCAGTGCCTCTCCTGGCCCTGGAAGTTGCCAC
TCCAGTGCCCACCAGCCTTGTCCTAATAAAATTAAGTTGCATCATTTTGTCTGACTAGGTGTCCTTCTAT
AATATTATGGGGTGGAGGGGGGTGGTATGGAGCAAGGGGCAAGTTGGGAAGACAACCTGTAGGGCCTGCG
GGGTCTATTGGGAACCAAGCTGGAGTGCAGTGGCACAATCTTGGCTCACTGCAATCTCCGCCTCCTGGGT
TCAAGCGATTCTCCTGCCTCAGCCTCCCGAGTTGTTGGGATTCCAGGCATGCATGACCAGGCTCAGCTAA
TTTTTGTTTTTTTGGTAGAGACGGGGTTTCACCATATTGGCCAGGCTGGTCTCCAACTCCTAATCTCAGG
TGATCTACCCACCTTGGCCTCCCAAATTGCTGGGATTACAGGCGTGAACCACTGCTCCCTTCCCTGTCCT
TCTGATTTTGTAGGTAACCACGTGCGGACCGAGCGGCCGCAGGAACCCCTAGTGATGGAGTTGGCCACTC
CCTCTCTGCGCGCTCGCTCGCTCACTGAGGCCGGGCGACCAAAGGTCGCCCGACGCCCGGGCTTTGCCCG
GGCGGCCTCAGTGAGCGAGCGAGCGCGCAGCTGCCTGCAGGGGCGCCTGATGCGGTATTTTCTCCTTACG
CATCTGTGCGGTATTTCACACCGCATA
[95 nt withheld, positions 3738-3832]
T
[46 nt withheld, positions 3834-3879]
C
[141 nt withheld, positions 3881-4021]
CCTTTGACGTTGGAGTCCACGTTCTTT
[37 nt withheld, positions 4049-4085]
ACTCTATCTCGGGCTATTCTTTTGATTTATAAGGGATTTTGCCGATTTCGGTCTATTGGTTAAAAAATGA
GCTGATTTAACAAAAATTTAACGCGAATTTTAACAAAATATTAACGTTTACAATTTTATGGTGCACTCTC
AGTACAATCTGCTCTGATGCCGCATAGTTAAGCCAGCCCCGACACCCGCCAACACCCGCTGACGCGCCCT
GACGGGCTTGTCTGCTCCCGGCATCCGCTTACAGACAAGCTGTGACCGTCTCCGGGAGCTGCATGTGTCA
GAGGTTTTCACCGTCATCACCGAAACGCGCGAGACGAAAGGGCCTCGTGATACGCCTATTTTTATAGGTT
AATGTCATGATAATAATGGTTTCTTAGACGTCAGGTGGCACTTTTCGGGGAAATGTGCGCGGAACCCCTA
TTTGTTTATTTTTCTAAATACATTCAAATATGTATCCGCTCATGAGACAATAACCCTGATAAATGCTTCA
ATAATATTGAAAAAGGAAGAGTATGAGTATTCAACATTTCCGTGTCGCCCTTATTCCCTTTTTTGCGGCA
TTTTGCCTTCCTGTTTTTGCTCACCCAGAAACGCTGGTGAAAGTAAAAGATGCTGAAGATCAGTTGGGTG
CACGAGTGGGTTACATCGAACTGGATCTCAACAGCGGTAAGATCCTTGAGAGTTTTCGCCCCGAAGAACG
TTTTCCAATGATGAGCACTTTTAAAGTTCTGCTATGTGGCGCGGTATTATCCCGTATTGACGCCGGGCAA
GAGCAACTCGGTCGCCGCATACACTATTCTCAGAATGACTTGGTTGAGTACTCACCAGTCACAGAAAAGC
ATCTTACGGATGGCATGACAGTAAGAGAATTATGCAGTGCTGCCATAACCATGAGTGATAACACTGCGGC
CAACTTACTTCTGACAACGATCGGAGGACCGAAGGAGCTAACCGCTTTTTTGCACAACATGGGGGATCAT
GTAACTCGCCTTGATCGTTGGGAACCGGAGCTGAATGAAGCCATACCAAACGACGAGCGTGACACCACGA
TGCCTGTAGCAATGGCAACAACGTTGCGCAAACTATTAACTGGCGAACTACTTACTCTAGCTTCCCGGCA
ACAATTAATAGACTGGATGGAGGCGGATAAAGTTGCAGGACCACTTCTGCGCTCGGCCCTTCCGGCTGGC
TGGTTTATTGCTGATAAATCTGGAGCCGGTGAGCGTGGGTCTCGCGGTATCATTGCAGCACTGGGGCCAG
ATGGTAAGCCCTCCCGTATCGTAGTTATCTACACGACGGGGAGTCAGGCAACTATGGATGAACGAAATAG
ACAGATCGCTGAGATAGGTGCCTCACTGATTAAGCATTGGTAACTGTCAGACCAAGTTTACTCATATATA
CTTTAGATTGATTTAAAACTTCATTTTTAATTTAAAAGGATCTAGGTGAAGATCCTTTTTGATAATCTCA
TGACCAAAATCCCTTAACGTGAGTTTTCGTTCCACTGAGCGTCAGACCCCGTAGAAAAGATCAAAGGATC
TTCTTGAGATCCTTTTTTTCTGCGCGTAATCTGCTGCTTGCAAACAAAAAAACCACCGCTACCAGCGGTG
GTTTGTTTGCCGGATCAAGAGCTACCAACTCTTTTTCCGAAGGTAACTGGCTTCAGCAGAGCGCAGATAC
CAAATACTGTTCTTCTAGTGTAGCCGTAGTTAGGCCACCACTTCAAGAACTCTGTAGCACCGCCTACATA
CCTCGCTCTGCTAATCCTGTTACCAGTGGCTGCTGCCAGTGGCGATAAGTCGTGTCTTACCGGGTTGGAC
TCAAGACGATAGTTACCGGATAAGGCGCAGCGGTCGGGCTGAACGGGGGGTTCGTGCACACAGCCCAGCT
TGGAGCGAACGACCTACACCGAACTGAGATACCTACAGCGTGAGCTATGAGAAAGCGCCACGCTTCCCGA
AGGGAGAAAGGCGGACAGGTATCCGGTAAGCGGCAGGGTCGGAACAGGAGAGCGCACGAGGGAGCTTCCA
GGGGGAAACGCCTGGTATCTTTATAGTCCTGTCGGGTTTCGCCACCTCTGACTTGAGCGTCGATTTTTGT
GATGCTCGTCAGGGGGGCGGAGCCTATGGAAAAACGCCAGCAACGCGGCCTTTTTACGGTTCCTGGCCTT
TTGCTGGCCTTTTGCTCACATGT
